Addgene plasmid #102361: pcDNA3.1-hSNCA-NE
Purpose: Overexpression of synuclein alpha in mammalian cells
Depositing lab: Shu Leong Ho. Depositing organization: University of Hong Kong. Publication: Age-dependent accumulation of oligomeric SNCA/alpha-synuclein from impaired degradation in mutant LRRK2 knockin mouse model of Parkinson disease: role for therapeutic activation of chaperone-mediated autophagy (CMA). Ho PW, Leung CT, Liu H, Pang SY, Lam CS, Xian J, Li L, Kung MH, Ramsden DB, Ho SL. Autophagy. 2019 Apr 14:1-24. doi: 10.1080/15548627.2019.1603545. PubMed 30983487.
Backbone
  Vector backbone: pcDNA3.1(+)
  Backbone manufacturer: Invitrogen
  Backbone size w/o insert (bp): 5900
  Vector type: Mammalian Expression
  Selectable markers: Neomycin (select with G418)
Growth in bacteria
  Bacterial resistance: Ampicillin, 100 μg/mL
  Growth temperature: 37°C
  Growth strain: DH5alpha
  Copy number: High Copy
Gene/Insert
  Gene/Insert name: synuclein alpha (alt names: SNCA; PD1; NACP; PARK1; PARK4)
  Species: H. sapiens (human)
  Insert size (bp): 477
  Entrez Gene: SNCA (a.k.a. NACP, PARK1, PARK4, PD1)
  Promoter: CMV
  Tag / fusion protein: NE (C terminal on insert)
  Cloning method: Restriction Enzyme; 5′ cloning site HindIII (unknown if destroyed); 3′ cloning site XbaI (unknown if destroyed)
  Sequencing primers: 5′ T7 primer/CMV-F primer; 3′ BGH-R
Terms and licenses: Academic/Nonprofit Terms; Industry Terms: Not Available to Industry
Depositor comments: This plasmid encodes a novel 18-amino-acid protein tag - "NE", which can be detected by a specific mouse monoclonal antibody in Western blotting, immunopreciptation, and immunocytochemistry. (Source of antibody: http://www.versitech.hku.hk/reagents/ne/)
How to cite: pcDNA3.1-hSNCA-NE was a gift from Shu Leong Ho (Addgene plasmid # 102361 ; http://n2t.net/addgene:102361 ; RRID:Addgene_102361)
