[The description below was written by a language model from this plasmid's Addgene catalogue record and pLannotate feature annotations shown in this document.]
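Description:
pcDNA3.1-hSNCA-NE is a mammalian expression plasmid built on the Invitrogen pcDNA3.1(+) backbone for overexpressing human alpha-synuclein (SNCA, also known as NACP, PARK1 or PARK4) in cultured mammalian cells. In bacteria it is maintained at high copy through a ColE1/pUC-type origin and selected with ampicillin via the β-lactamase gene. An f1 origin is also present, allowing single-stranded DNA production. For stable selection in mammalian cells, an SV40 early promoter drives a neomycin phosphotransferase gene terminated by an SV40 polyadenylation signal, conferring G418 resistance.

The payload is the human SNCA coding sequence, cloned between HindIII and XbaI sites and placed downstream of the human cytomegalovirus immediate-early enhancer and promoter, with the bovine growth hormone polyadenylation signal providing 3' end processing. A T7 promoter lies between the CMV promoter and the insert, which permits in vitro transcription and serves as a sequencing primer site. The protein carries a C-terminal "NE" tag, described by the depositor as a novel 18-amino-acid epitope recognised by a specific mouse monoclonal antibody in Western blotting, immunoprecipitation and immunocytochemistry. The automated feature table annotates only the SNCA reading frame itself and does not label the tag, but the recorded insert size is somewhat longer than the annotated SNCA segment, consistent with a short tag following it. Several small annotated fragments (HIV-1 LTR, ble, lacI, bom) look like short sequence-similarity hits or backbone remnants rather than functional elements. The associated publication concerns alpha-synuclein accumulation and degradation in a Parkinson disease model, so the plasmid suits studies that need tagged, readily detectable alpha-synuclein.
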