Features (pLannotate 1.2.2; 20 found; start..end, strand, type, name):
      1..380     +  enhancer       CMV enhancer: human cytomegalovirus immediate early enhancer
    381..584     +  promoter       CMV promoter: human cytomegalovirus (CMV) immediate early promoter
    580..613     +  LTR            5' LTR (truncated) (fragment): truncated 5' long terminal repeat (LTR) from HIV-1
    629..647     +  promoter       T7 promoter: promoter for bacteriophage T7 RNA polymerase
    683..1102    +  CDS            SNCA (sequence partly withheld): SYUA_HUMAN - Also known as NACP, PARK1. Experimental evidence at protein level: Swiss-Prot protein existence level 1. Neuronal protein that plays several roles in synaptic activity such as regulation of synaptic vesicle trafficking and subsequent neurotransmitter release. Participates as a monomer in synaptic vesicle exocytosis by enhancing vesicle priming, fusion and dilation of exocytotic fusion pores (PubMed:28288128, PubMed:30404828). Mechanistically, acts by increasing local Ca(2+) release from microdomains which is essential for the enhancement of ATP-induced exocytosis (PubMed:30404828)
   1197..1421    +  polyA_signal   bGH poly(A) signal: bovine growth hormone polyadenylation signal
   1425..1446    +  promoter       SV40 promoter (fragment): SV40 enhancer and early promoter
   1467..1895    +  rep_origin     f1 ori (sequence partly withheld): f1 bacteriophage origin of replication; arrow indicates direction of (+) strand synthesis
   1909..2238    +  promoter       SV40 promoter: SV40 enhancer and early promoter
   2305..3096    +  CDS            neo: KKA2_KLEPN - Also known as kan, nptII. Experimental evidence at protein level: Swiss-Prot protein existence level 1. Resistance to kanamycin, neomycin, paromomycin, ribostamycin, butirosin and gentamicin B. From Klebsiella pneumoniae.
   3120..3278    +  CDS            ble (fragment): BLE_KLEPN - Experimental evidence at protein level: Swiss-Prot protein existence level 1. Binding protein with a strong affinity to the bleomycin family of antibiotics. Binds to CL990; an antimitotic-antibiotic compound. From Klebsiella pneumoniae.
   3273..3394    +  polyA_signal   SV40 poly(A) signal: SV40 polyadenylation signal
   3467..3483    -  protein_bind   lac operator: The lac repressor binds to the lac operator to inhibit transcription in E. coli. This inhibition can be relieved by adding lactose or isopropyl-β-D-thiogalactopyranoside (IPTG). lac repressor encoded by lacI
   3491..3521    -  promoter       lac promoter: promoter for the E. coli lac operon
   3536..3557    -  protein_bind   CAP binding site: CAP binding activates transcription in the presence of cAMP. E. coli catabolite activator protein
   3570..3662    -  CDS            lacI (fragment): lac repressor; lacI; The lac repressor binds to the lac operator to inhibit transcription in E. coli. This inhibition can be relieved by adding lactose or isopropyl-β-D-thiogalactopyranoside (IPTG).
   3845..4433    -  rep_origin     ori: high-copy-number ColE1/pMB1/pBR322/pUC origin of replication
   4604..5464    -  CDS            AmpR: β-lactamase; bla; confers resistance to ampicillin, carbenicillin, and related antibiotics
   5465..5569    -  promoter       AmpR promoter: bla
   5628..5680    -  misc_feature   bom (fragment): basis of mobility region from pBR322
>Addgene plasmid #102361 | pcDNA3.1-hSNCA-NE | addgene full sequence | sequence record 200643 | Addgene NGS Result
GACATTGATTATTGACTAGTTATTAATAGTAATCAATTACGGGGTCATTAGTTCATAGCCCATATATGGA
GTTCCGCGTTACATAACTTACGGTAAATGGCCCGCCTGGCTGACCGCCCAACGACCCCCGCCCATTGACG
TCAATAATGACGTATGTTCCCATAGTAACGCCAATAGGGACTTTCCATTGACGTCAATGGGTGGAGTATT
TACGGTAAACTGCCCACTTGGCAGTACATCAAGTGTATCATATGCCAAGTACGCCCCCTATTGACGTCAA
TGACGGTAAATGGCCCGCCTGGCATTATGCCCAGTACATGACCTTATGGGACTTTCCTACTTGGCAGTAC
ATCTACGTATTAGTCATCGCTATTACCATGGTGATGCGGTTTTGGCAGTACATCAATGGGCGTGGATAGC
GGTTTGACTCACGGGGATTTCCAAGTCTCCACCCCATTGACGTCAATGGGAGTTTGTTTTGGCACCAAAA
TCAACGGGACTTTCCAAAATGTCGTAACAACTCCGCCCCATTGACGCAAATGGGCGGTAGGCGTGTACGG
TGGGAGGTCTATATAAGCAGAGCTCTCTGGCTAACTAGAGAACCCACTGCTTACTGGCTTATCGAAATTA
ATACGACTCACTATAGGGAGACCCAAGCTGGCTAGCGTTTAAACTTAAGCTTATGGATGTATTCATGAAA
GGACTTTCAAAGGCCAAGGAGGGAGTTGTGGCTGCTGCTGAGAAAACCAAACAGGGTGTGGCAGAAGCAG
CAGGAAAGACAAAAGAG
[192 nt withheld, positions 788-979]
TTGGGCAAGAATGAAGAAGGAGCCCCACAGGAAGGAATTCTGGAAGATATGCCTGTGGATCCTGACAATG
AGGCTTATGAAATGCCTTCTGAGGAAGGGTATCAAGACTACGAACCTGAAGCCACCAAAGAAAACCCGCG
TAGCAACCAGGAAGAAAGCTATGATGATAACGAAAGCTAATCTAGAGGGCCCGTTTAAACCCGCTGATCA
GCCTCGACTGTGCCTTCTAGTTGCCAGCCATCTATTGTTTGCCCCTCCCCCGTGCCTTCCTTGACCCTGG
AAGGTGCCACTCCCACTGTCCTTTCCTAATAAAATGAGGAAATTGCATCGCATTGTCTGAGTAGGTGTCA
TTCTATTCTGGGGGGTGGGGTGGGGCAGGACAGCAAGGGGGAGGATTGGGAAGACAATAGCAGGCATGCT
GGGGATGCGGTGGGCTCTATGGCTTCTGAGGCGGAAAGAACCAGCTGGGGCTCTAGGGGGTATCCCC
[124 nt withheld, positions 1467-1590]
C
[91 nt withheld, positions 1592-1682]
A
[49 nt withheld, positions 1684-1732]
CCTTTGACGTTGGAGTCCACGTTCTTT
[37 nt withheld, positions 1760-1796]
ACCCTATCTCGGTCTATTCTTTTGATTTATAAGGGATTTTGCCGATTTCGGCCTATTGGTTAAAAAATGA
GCTGATTTAACAAAAATTTAACGCGAATTAATTCTGTGGAATGTGTGTCAGTTAGGGTGTGGAAAGTCCC
CAGGCTCCCCAGCAGGCAGAAGTATGCAAAGCATGCATCTCAATTAGTCAGCAACCAGGTGTGGAAAGTC
CCCAGGCTCCCCAGCAGGCAGAAGTATGCAAAGCATGCATCTCAATTAGTCAGCAACCATAGTCCCGCCC
CTAACTCCGCCCATCCCGCCCCTAACTCCGCCCAGTTCCGCCCATTCTCCGCCCCATGGCTGACTAATTT
TTTTTATTTATGCAGAGGCCGAGGCCGCCTCTGCCTCTGAGCTATTCCAGAAGTAGTGAGGAGGCTTTTT
TGGAGGCCTAGGCTTTTGCAAAAAGCTCCCGGGAGCTTGTATATCCATTTTCGGATCTGATCAAGAGACA
GGATGAGGATCGTTTCGCATGATTGAACAAGATGGATTGCACGCAGGTTCTCCGGCCGCTTGGGTGGAGA
GGCTATTCGGCTATGACTGGGCACAACAGACAATCGGCTGCTCTGATGCCGCCGTGTTCCGGCTGTCAGC
GCAGGGGCGCCCGGTTCTTTTTGTCAAGACCGACCTGTCCGGTGCCCTGAATGAACTGCAGGACGAGGCA
GCGCGGCTATCGTGGCTGGCCACGACGGGCGTTCCTTGCGCAGCTGTGCTCGACGTTGTCACTGAAGCGG
GAAGGGACTGGCTGCTATTGGGCGAAGTGCCGGGGCAGGATCTCCTGTCATCTCACCTTGCTCCTGCCGA
GAAAGTATCCATCATGGCTGATGCAATGCGGCGGCTGCATACGCTTGATCCGGCTACCTGCCCATTCGAC
CACCAAGCGAAACATCGCATCGAGCGAGCACGTACTCGGATGGAAGCCGGTCTTGTCGATCAGGATGATC
TGGACGAAGAGCATCAGGGGCTCGCGCCAGCCGAACTGTTCGCCAGGCTCAAGGCGCGCATGCCCGACGG
CGAGGATCTCGTCGTGACCCATGGCGATGCCTGCTTGCCGAATATCATGGTGGAAAATGGCCGCTTTTCT
GGATTCATCGACTGTGGCCGGCTGGGTGTGGCGGACCGCTATCAGGACATAGCGTTGGCTACCCGTGATA
TTGCTGAAGAGCTTGGCGGCGAATGGGCTGACCGCTTCCTCGTGCTTTACGGTATCGCCGCTCCCGATTC
GCAGCGCATCGCCTTCTATCGCCTTCTTGACGAGTTCTTCTGAGCGGGACTCTGGGGTTCGAAATGACCG
ACCAAGCGACGCCCAACCTGCCATCACGAGATTTCGATTCCACCGCCGCCTTCTATGAAAGGTTGGGCTT
CGGAATCGTTTTCCGGGACGCCGGCTGGATGATCCTCCAGCGCGGGGATCTCATGCTGGAGTTCTTCGCC
CACCCCAACTTGTTTATTGCAGCTTATAATGGTTACAAATAAAGCAATAGCATCACAAATTTCACAAATA
AAGCATTTTTTTCACTGCATTCTAGTTGTGGTTTGTCCAAACTCATCAATGTATCTTATCATGTCTGTAT
ACCGTCGACCTCTAGCTAGAGCTTGGCGTAATCATGGTCATAGCTGTTTCCTGTGTGAAATTGTTATCCG
CTCACAATTCCACACAACATACGAGCCGGAAGCATAAAGTGTAAAGCCTGGGGTGCCTAATGAGTGAGCT
AACTCACATTAATTGCGTTGCGCTCACTGCCCGCTTTCCAGTCGGGAAACCTGTCGTGCCAGCTGCATTA
ATGAATCGGCCAACGCGCGGGGAGAGGCGGTTTGCGTATTGGGCGCTCTTCCGCTTCCTCGCTCACTGAC
TCGCTGCGCTCGGTCGTTCGGCTGCGGCGAGCGGTATCAGCTCACTCAAAGGCGGTAATACGGTTATCCA
CAGAATCAGGGGATAACGCAGGAAAGAACATGTGAGCAAAAGGCCAGCAAAAGGCCAGGAACCGTAAAAA
GGCCGCGTTGCTGGCGTTTTTCCATAGGCTCCGCCCCCCTGACGAGCATCACAAAAATCGACGCTCAAGT
CAGAGGTGGCGAAACCCGACAGGACTATAAAGATACCAGGCGTTTCCCCCTGGAAGCTCCCTCGTGCGCT
CTCCTGTTCCGACCCTGCCGCTTACCGGATACCTGTCCGCCTTTCTCCCTTCGGGAAGCGTGGCGCTTTC
TCATAGCTCACGCTGTAGGTATCTCAGTTCGGTGTAGGTCGTTCGCTCCAAGCTGGGCTGTGTGCACGAA
CCCCCCGTTCAGCCCGACCGCTGCGCCTTATCCGGTAACTATCGTCTTGAGTCCAACCCGGTAAGACACG
ACTTATCGCCACTGGCAGCAGCCACTGGTAACAGGATTAGCAGAGCGAGGTATGTAGGCGGTGCTACAGA
GTTCTTGAAGTGGTGGCCTAACTACGGCTACACTAGAAGAACAGTATTTGGTATCTGCGCTCTGCTGAAG
CCAGTTACCTTCGGAAAAAGAGTTGGTAGCTCTTGATCCGGCAAACAAACCACCGCTGGTAGCGGTGGTT
TTTTTGTTTGCAAGCAGCAGATTACGCGCAGAAAAAAAGGATCTCAAGAAGATCCTTTGATCTTTTCTAC
GGGGTCTGACGCTCAGTGGAACGAAAACTCACGTTAAGGGATTTTGGTCATGAGATTATCAAAAAGGATC
TTCACCTAGATCCTTTTAAATTAAAAATGAAGTTTTAAATCAATCTAAAGTATATATGAGTAAACTTGGT
CTGACAGTTACCAATGCTTAATCAGTGAGGCACCTATCTCAGCGATCTGTCTATTTCGTTCATCCATAGT
TGCCTGACTCCCCGTCGTGTAGATAACTACGATACGGGAGGGCTTACCATCTGGCCCCAGTGCTGCAATG
ATACCGCGAGACCCACGCTCACCGGCTCCAGATTTATCAGCAATAAACCAGCCAGCCGGAAGGGCCGAGC
GCAGAAGTGGTCCTGCAACTTTATCCGCCTCCATCCAGTCTATTAATTGTTGCCGGGAAGCTAGAGTAAG
TAGTTCGCCAGTTAATAGTTTGCGCAACGTTGTTGCCATTGCTACAGGCATCGTGGTGTCACGCTCGTCG
TTTGGTATGGCTTCATTCAGCTCCGGTTCCCAACGATCAAGGCGAGTTACATGATCCCCCATGTTGTGCA
AAAAAGCGGTTAGCTCCTTCGGTCCTCCGATCGTTGTCAGAAGTAAGTTGGCCGCAGTGTTATCACTCAT
GGTTATGGCAGCACTGCATAATTCTCTTACTGTCATGCCATCCGTAAGATGCTTTTCTGTGACTGGTGAG
TACTCAACCAAGTCATTCTGAGAATAGTGTATGCGGCGACCGAGTTGCTCTTGCCCGGCGTCAATACGGG
ATAATACCGCGCCACATAGCAGAACTTTAAAAGTGCTCATCATTGGAAAACGTTCTTCGGGGCGAAAACT
CTCAAGGATCTTACCGCTGTTGAGATCCAGTTCGATGTAACCCACTCGTGCACCCAACTGATCTTCAGCA
TCTTTTACTTTCACCAGCGTTTCTGGGTGAGCAAAAACAGGAAGGCAAAATGCCGCAAAAAAGGGAATAA
GGGCGACACGGAAATGTTGAATACTCATACTCTTCCTTTTTCAATATTATTGAAGCATTTATCAGGGTTA
TTGTCTCATGAGCGGATACATATTTGAATGTATTTAGAAAAATAAACAAATAGGGGTTCCGCGCACATTT
CCCCGAAAAGTGCCACCTGACGTCGACGGATCGGGAGATCTCCCGATCCCCTATGGTGCACTCTCAGTAC
AATCTGCTCTGATGCCGCATAGTTAAGCCAGTATCTGCTCCCTGCTTGTGTGTTGGAGGTCGCTGAGTAG
TGCGCGAGCAAAATTTAAGCTACAACAAGGCAAGGCTTGACCGACAATTGCATGAAGAATCTGCTTAGGG
TTAGGCGTTTTGCGCTGCTTCGCGATGTACGGGCCAGATATACGCGTT
